Addgene plasmid #80516: Rab5ab cds in pGem-T Easy
Purpose: Can be used for in situ hybridisation or other purposes
Depositing lab: Rob Parton. Depositing organization: University of Queensland, Institute for Molecular Bioscience. Publication: A plasmid library of full-length zebrafish rab proteins for in vivo cell biology. Hall TE, Martel N, Lo HP, Xiong Z, Parton RG. Cell Logist. 2017 Mar 1;7(1):e1301151. doi: 10.1080/21592799.2017.1301151. eCollection 2017. PubMed 28396820.
Backbone
  Vector backbone: pGemT easy
  Backbone manufacturer: Promega
Growth in bacteria
  Bacterial resistance: Ampicillin, 100 μg/mL
  Growth temperature: 37°C
  Growth strain: DH5alpha
  Copy number: High Copy
Gene/Insert
  Gene/Insert name: rab5ab
  Species: D. rerio (zebrafish)
  Entrez Gene: rab5ab (a.k.a. Rab5a, rab5al, zgc:56644)
Terms and licenses: Academic/Nonprofit Terms; Industry Terms: Not Available to Industry
Depositor comments: *Note: Compared to the Entrez Genbank entry for Rab5ab, Addgene's quality control sequencing finds a V70A amino acid residue substitution. The effect of this residue change on protein function is unknown.
How to cite: Rab5ab cds in pGem-T Easy was a gift from Rob Parton (Addgene plasmid # 80516 ; http://n2t.net/addgene:80516 ; RRID:Addgene_80516)
