[The description below was written by a language model from this plasmid's Addgene catalogue record and pLannotate feature annotations shown in this document.]
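Description:
Rab5ab cds in pGem-T Easy is a small (about 3.7 kb) bacterial cloning plasmid carrying the coding sequence of zebrafish (Danio rerio) rab5ab in the commercial pGEM-T Easy TA-cloning backbone. It is part of a library of full-length zebrafish rab clones. It is maintained in E. coli through a high-copy ColE1/pUC-type origin and selected with ampicillin via the bla (AmpR) gene and its own promoter. An f1 phage origin is also present, which allows single-stranded DNA production. The backbone's lac promoter, operator and lacZα fragments flank the cloning site, where insertion disrupts lacZα as the basis for blue/white screening.

The insert is annotated by homology to mouse Rab5a, a small GTPase that cycles between GTP- and GDP-bound states and regulates membrane trafficking. It sits between opposing bacteriophage SP6 and T7 RNA polymerase promoters. In the annotated sequence the coding region lies on the minus strand, the same strand as the T7 promoter. T7 should therefore transcribe sense RNA and SP6 the antisense strand, which is the one needed for an in situ hybridisation probe. There is no eukaryotic promoter, tag or reporter, so the plasmid is not an expression vector for animal cells. It serves instead as a template for in vitro riboprobe synthesis, the stated use, or as a source of the coding sequence for subcloning.

Quality-control sequencing found a V70A substitution relative to the reference gene entry, with unknown effect on protein function. A short annotated match to a hornet peptide near the cloning site is most likely a spurious hit on polylinker sequence.
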