Features (pLannotate 1.2.2; 14 found; start..end, strand, type, name):
      9..101     +  CDS            lacI (fragment): lac repressor; lacI; The lac repressor binds to the lac operator to inhibit transcription in E. coli. This inhibition can be relieved by adding lactose or isopropyl-β-D-thiogalactopyranoside (IPTG).
    114..135     +  protein_bind   CAP binding site: CAP binding activates transcription in the presence of cAMP. E. coli catabolite activator protein
    150..180     +  promoter       lac promoter: promoter for the E. coli lac operon
    188..204     +  protein_bind   lac operator: The lac repressor binds to the lac operator to inhibit transcription in E. coli. This inhibition can be relieved by adding lactose or isopropyl-β-D-thiogalactopyranoside (IPTG). lac repressor encoded by lacI
    246..264     +  promoter       SP6 promoter: promoter for bacteriophage SP6 RNA polymerase
    276..338     +  CDS            VESPI_VESMG (fragment): Experimental evidence at protein level: Swiss-Prot protein existence level 1. Shows contractile activity on isolated ileum smooth muscle. From Vespa magnifica (Hornet).
    368..1012    -  CDS            Rab5a: RAB5A_MOUSE - Also known as nnyRab5a. Experimental evidence at protein level: Swiss-Prot protein existence level 1. Small GTPase which cycles between active GTP-bound and inactive GDP-bound states. In its active state, binds to a variety of effector proteins to regulate cellular responses such as of intracellular membrane trafficking, from the formation of transport vesicles to their fusion with membranes. Active GTP-bound form is able to recruit to membranes different sets of downstream effectors directly responsible for vesicle formation, movement, tethering and fusion. RAB5A is required for
   1090..1108    -  promoter       T7 promoter: promoter for bacteriophage T7 RNA polymerase
   1111..1268    +  CDS            lacZα (fragment): LacZα fragment of β-galactosidase; lacZ fragment
   1272..1700    +  rep_origin     f1 ori (sequence partly withheld): f1 bacteriophage origin of replication; arrow indicates direction of (+) strand synthesis
   1728..1778    -  misc_feature   bom (fragment): basis of mobility region from pBR322
   1805..1909    +  promoter       AmpR promoter: bla
   1910..2770    +  CDS            AmpR: β-lactamase; bla; confers resistance to ampicillin, carbenicillin, and related antibiotics
   2941..3529    +  rep_origin     ori: high-copy-number ColE1/pMB1/pBR322/pUC origin of replication
>Addgene plasmid #80516 | Rab5ab cds in pGem-T Easy | addgene full sequence | sequence record 176248 | Addgene NGS Result
GCGGAAGAGCGCCCAATACGCAAACCGCCTCTCCCCGCGCGTTGGCCGATTCATTAATGCAGCTGGCACG
ACAGGTTTCCCGACTGGAAAGCGGGCAGTGAGCGCAACGCAATTAATGTGAGTTAGCTCACTCATTAGGC
ACCCCAGGCTTTACACTTTATGCTTCCGGCTCGTATGTTGTGTGGAATTGTGAGCGGATAACAATTTCAC
ACAGGAAACAGCTATGACCATGATTACGCCAAGCTATTTAGGTGACACTATAGAATACTCAAGCTATGCA
TCCAACGCGTTGGGAGCTCTCCCATATGGTCGACCTGCAGGCGGCCGCGAATTCACTAGTGATTGAGGTG
AGGAGCGTGGTTTAGGTGCTACAGCAGGGGCCTTTGGCGGGCTGTGCTGTTTCTGTTAGATCCACTCCTC
TGTTGCGGGCTGTGTTGGCACCTGCGGGCTGGGGCTCGTTCTTCGGGAGCTTCTTTGCGATCGCCATAAA
AATCTCACTGACGTTCATTGAAGTCTTTGCCGACGTTTCCATAAAGAGCAAACTGTTGTCATCTGCATAT
GATTGCGCATCCTGAAAGTCCAACGCTCTCTTGTTGGCAAGGTCTGCCTTGTTCCCAGCCAAAGCTATTA
CAATATTTGGACTGGCTTGTCTTTGAAGCTCTTTCACCCAGTTTTTCGCACGTGCAAATGATTCTTCATT
TGTGATGTCATACACCACTATGGCCGCCTGTGCTCCTCTGTAATACATTGGGGCCAGACTGTGGTAGCGC
TCCTGGCCAGCTGTATCCCAGATCTCAAACTTCGCCGTTGTGTCATCCAGACATAATGTTTGAGTCAAGA
AGGCGGCTCCTATTGTGCTTTCCTGAAACTCATGAAACTGTCCTTTTACAAAGCGCAGCACTAGACTCGA
CTTCCCCACAGCAGACTCTCCCAGCAGCACTAATTTGAACTGACAGATTTTGTTGCCGGTGTTCGGCCCG
TTAGGTCTCGTTGCTCCACCTCTTCCTGCCATGACCCAAAACCCCAATCTAATCGAATTCCCGCGGCCGC
CATGGCGGCCGGGAGCATGCGACGTCGGGCCCAATTCGCCCTATAGTGAGTCGTATTACAATTCACTGGC
CGTCGTTTTACAACGTCGTGACTGGGAAAACCCTGGCGTTACCCAACTTAATCGCCTTGCAGCACATCCC
CCTTTCGCCAGCTGGCGTAATAGCGAAGAGGCCCGCACCGATCGCCCTTCCCAACAGTTGCGCAGCCTGA
ATGGCGAATGG
[124 nt withheld, positions 1272-1395]
C
[91 nt withheld, positions 1397-1487]
A
[49 nt withheld, positions 1489-1537]
CCTTTGACGTTGGAGTCCACGTTCTTT
[37 nt withheld, positions 1565-1601]
ACCCTATCTCGGTCTATTCTTTTGATTTATAAGGGATTTTGCCGATTTCGGCCTATTGGTTAAAAAATGA
GCTGATTTAACAAAAATTTAACGCGAATTTTAACAAAATATTAACGCTTACAATTTCCTGATGCGGTATT
TTCTCCTTACGCATCTGTGCGGTATTTCACACCGCATCAGGTGGCACTTTTCGGGGAAATGTGCGCGGAA
CCCCTATTTGTTTATTTTTCTAAATACATTCAAATATGTATCCGCTCATGAGACAATAACCCTGATAAAT
GCTTCAATAATATTGAAAAAGGAAGAGTATGAGTATTCAACATTTCCGTGTCGCCCTTATTCCCTTTTTT
GCGGCATTTTGCCTTCCTGTTTTTGCTCACCCAGAAACGCTGGTGAAAGTAAAAGATGCTGAAGATCAGT
TGGGTGCACGAGTGGGTTACATCGAACTGGATCTCAACAGCGGTAAGATCCTTGAGAGTTTTCGCCCCGA
AGAACGTTTTCCAATGATGAGCACTTTTAAAGTTCTGCTATGTGGCGCGGTATTATCCCGTATTGACGCC
GGGCAAGAGCAACTCGGTCGCCGCATACACTATTCTCAGAATGACTTGGTTGAGTACTCACCAGTCACAG
AAAAGCATCTTACGGATGGCATGACAGTAAGAGAATTATGCAGTGCTGCCATAACCATGAGTGATAACAC
TGCGGCCAACTTACTTCTGACAACGATCGGAGGACCGAAGGAGCTAACCGCTTTTTTGCACAACATGGGG
GATCATGTAACTCGCCTTGATCGTTGGGAACCGGAGCTGAATGAAGCCATACCAAACGACGAGCGTGACA
CCACGATGCCTGTAGCAATGGCAACAACGTTGCGCAAACTATTAACTGGCGAACTACTTACTCTAGCTTC
CCGGCAACAATTAATAGACTGGATGGAGGCGGATAAAGTTGCAGGACCACTTCTGCGCTCGGCCCTTCCG
GCTGGCTGGTTTATTGCTGATAAATCTGGAGCCGGTGAGCGTGGGTCTCGCGGTATCATTGCAGCACTGG
GGCCAGATGGTAAGCCCTCCCGTATCGTAGTTATCTACACGACGGGGAGTCAGGCAACTATGGATGAACG
AAATAGACAGATCGCTGAGATAGGTGCCTCACTGATTAAGCATTGGTAACTGTCAGACCAAGTTTACTCA
TATATACTTTAGATTGATTTAAAACTTCATTTTTAATTTAAAAGGATCTAGGTGAAGATCCTTTTTGATA
ATCTCATGACCAAAATCCCTTAACGTGAGTTTTCGTTCCACTGAGCGTCAGACCCCGTAGAAAAGATCAA
AGGATCTTCTTGAGATCCTTTTTTTCTGCGCGTAATCTGCTGCTTGCAAACAAAAAAACCACCGCTACCA
GCGGTGGTTTGTTTGCCGGATCAAGAGCTACCAACTCTTTTTCCGAAGGTAACTGGCTTCAGCAGAGCGC
AGATACCAAATACTGTTCTTCTAGTGTAGCCGTAGTTAGGCCACCACTTCAAGAACTCTGTAGCACCGCC
TACATACCTCGCTCTGCTAATCCTGTTACCAGTGGCTGCTGCCAGTGGCGATAAGTCGTGTCTTACCGGG
TTGGACTCAAGACGATAGTTACCGGATAAGGCGCAGCGGTCGGGCTGAACGGGGGGTTCGTGCACACAGC
CCAGCTTGGAGCGAACGACCTACACCGAACTGAGATACCTACAGCGTGAGCTATGAGAAAGCGCCACGCT
TCCCGAAGGGAGAAAGGCGGACAGGTATCCGGTAAGCGGCAGGGTCGGAACAGGAGAGCGCACGAGGGAG
CTTCCAGGGGGAAACGCCTGGTATCTTTATAGTCCTGTCGGGTTTCGCCACCTCTGACTTGAGCGTCGAT
TTTTGTGATGCTCGTCAGGGGGGCGGAGCCTATGGAAAAACGCCAGCAACGCGGCCTTTTTACGGTTCCT
GGCCTTTTGCTGGCCTTTTGCTCACATGTTCTTTCCTGCGTTATCCCCTGATTCTGTGGATAACCGTATT
ACCGCCTTTGAGTGAGCTGATACCGCTCGCCGCAGCCGAACGACCGAGCGCAGCGAGTCAGTGAGCGAGG
AA
